Addgene plasmid #71138: pJK282
Purpose: Expression of Acetobacter aceti 1023 PurE (H59D mutant) in E. coli
Depositing lab: T. J. Kappock. Depositing organization: Washington University in Saint Louis. Publication: Biochemical and structural studies of N5-carboxyaminoimidazole ribonucleotide mutase from the acidophilic bacterium Acetobacter aceti. Constantine CZ, Starks CM, Mill CP, Ransome AE, Karpowicz SJ, Francois JA, Goodman RA, Kappock TJ. Biochemistry. 2006 Jul 11;45(27):8193-208. 10.1021/bi060465n PubMed 16819818.
Backbone
  Vector backbone: pET23a
  Backbone size w/o insert (bp): 3666
  Total vector size (bp): 4176
  Vector type: Bacterial Expression
Growth in bacteria
  Bacterial resistance: Ampicillin, 100 μg/mL
  Growth temperature: 37°C
  Growth strain: DH5alpha
  Copy number: High Copy
Gene/Insert
  Gene/Insert name: N5-carboxyaminoimidazole ribonucleotide mutase (alt names: purE; AZ09_02690)
  Species: Acetobacter aceti 1023
  Mutation: changes histidine-59 to aspartate; additional N-terminal methionine
  GenBank ID: AAZ04483.1 KDE21029.1
  Promoter: T7
  Cloning method: Restriction Enzyme; 5′ cloning site NdeI (not destroyed); 3′ cloning site EcoRI (not destroyed)
  Sequencing primers: 5′ T7 promoter; 3′ T7 terminator
Terms and licenses: Academic/Nonprofit Terms; Industry Terms: Not Available to Industry
How to cite: pJK282 was a gift from T. J. Kappock (Addgene plasmid # 71138 ; http://n2t.net/addgene:71138 ; RRID:Addgene_71138)
