[The description below was written by a language model from this plasmid's Addgene catalogue record and pLannotate feature annotations shown in this document.]
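Description:
pJK282 is a bacterial expression plasmid built on the pET23a backbone (4,176 bp in total) for producing a mutant form of N5-carboxyaminoimidazole ribonucleotide mutase (PurE) from the acidophilic acetic acid bacterium Acetobacter aceti 1023 in E. coli. It is maintained through a ColE1/pMB1-type origin and selected with ampicillin via the bla β-lactamase gene and its own promoter. The record lists it as high copy, although the annotation also detects a rop coding sequence and the pBR322 bom region. An f1 phage origin is present as well, which in principle allows single-stranded DNA production.

The purE coding sequence was inserted between the NdeI and EcoRI sites, both of which are retained. This places it downstream of the T7 promoter and the strong T7 gene 10 ribosome binding site, and upstream of the T7 terminator. Expression therefore depends on a host that supplies T7 RNA polymerase. The insert carries a histidine-59 to aspartate substitution and an additional N-terminal methionine. The automated annotation labels the gene as a fragment of E. coli PurE, which reflects homology matching rather than the true source, since the catalogue gives the species as A. aceti. Vector-derived His-tag sequence is annotated downstream of the insert, but the record lists no tag and does not say whether this sequence is translated as part of the protein.

PurE converts N5-CAIR to CAIR in purine biosynthesis. The H59D variant was made in the context of biochemical and structural studies of the enzyme, so the plasmid is suited to overproducing the mutant protein for comparison with wild type.
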