Features (pLannotate 1.2.2; 13 found; start..end, strand, type, name):
     12..467     +  rep_origin     f1 ori (sequence partly withheld): f1 bacteriophage origin of replication; arrow indicates direction of (+) strand synthesis
    494..598     +  promoter       AmpR promoter: bla
    599..1459    +  CDS            AmpR: β-lactamase; bla; confers resistance to ampicillin, carbenicillin, and related antibiotics
   1630..2218    +  rep_origin     ori: high-copy-number ColE1/pMB1/pBR322/pUC origin of replication
   2404..2546    -  misc_feature   bom: basis of mobility region from pBR322
   2648..2839    -  CDS            rop: Rop protein, which maintains plasmids at low copy number; rop
   2856..3236    +  CDS            YPB1_ECOLX: Protein predicted: Swiss-Prot protein existence level 4. From Escherichia coli.
   3348..3366    +  promoter       T7 promoter: promoter for bacteriophage T7 RNA polymerase
   3398..3420    +  RBS            RBS: efficient ribosome binding site from bacteriophage T7 gene 10 (Olins and Rangwala, 1989)
   3500..3961    +  CDS            purE (fragment): PURE_ECOLI - Experimental evidence at protein level: Swiss-Prot protein existence level 1. Catalyzes the conversion of N5-carboxyaminoimidazole ribonucleotide (N5-CAIR) to 4-carboxy-5-aminoimidazole ribonucleotide (CAIR). From Escherichia coli (strain K12).
   4020..4037    +  CDS            9xHis (fragment): 9xHis affinity tag
   4047..4096    +  CDS            SET1 (fragment): solubility-enhancement tag derived from T7 phage gene 10B
   4104..4151    +  terminator     T7 terminator: transcription terminator for bacteriophage T7 RNA polymerase
>Addgene plasmid #71138 | pJK282 | depositor full sequence | sequence record 131037 | pJK282 sequence 4176 bps
TGGCGAATGGG
[124 nt withheld, positions 12-135]
C
[91 nt withheld, positions 137-227]
A
[49 nt withheld, positions 229-277]
CCTTTGACGTTGGAGTCCACGTTCTTT
[37 nt withheld, positions 305-341]
ACCCTATCTCGGTCTATTCTTTTGATTTATAAGGGATTTTGCCGATTTCGGCCTATTGGTTAAAAAATGA
GCTGATTTAACAAAAATTTAACGCGAATTTTAACAAAATATTAACGTTTACAATTTCAGGTGGCACTTTT
CGGGGAAATGTGCGCGGAACCCCTATTTGTTTATTTTTCTAAATACATTCAAATATGTATCCGCTCATGA
GACAATAACCCTGATAAATGCTTCAATAATATTGAAAAAGGAAGAGTATGAGTATTCAACATTTCCGTGT
CGCCCTTATTCCCTTTTTTGCGGCATTTTGCCTTCCTGTTTTTGCTCACCCAGAAACGCTGGTGAAAGTA
AAAGATGCTGAAGATCAGTTGGGTGCACGAGTGGGTTACATCGAACTGGATCTCAACAGCGGTAAGATCC
TTGAGAGTTTTCGCCCCGAAGAACGTTTTCCAATGATGAGCACTTTTAAAGTTCTGCTATGTGGCGCGGT
ATTATCCCGTATTGACGCCGGGCAAGAGCAACTCGGTCGCCGCATACACTATTCTCAGAATGACTTGGTT
GAGTACTCACCAGTCACAGAAAAGCATCTTACGGATGGCATGACAGTAAGAGAATTATGCAGTGCTGCCA
TAACCATGAGTGATAACACTGCGGCCAACTTACTTCTGACAACGATCGGAGGACCGAAGGAGCTAACCGC
TTTTTTGCACAACATGGGGGATCATGTAACTCGCCTTGATCGTTGGGAACCGGAGCTGAATGAAGCCATA
CCAAACGACGAGCGTGACACCACGATGCCTGCAGCAATGGCAACAACGTTGCGCAAACTATTAACTGGCG
AACTACTTACTCTAGCTTCCCGGCAACAATTAATAGACTGGATGGAGGCGGATAAAGTTGCAGGACCACT
TCTGCGCTCGGCCCTTCCGGCTGGCTGGTTTATTGCTGATAAATCTGGAGCCGGTGAGCGTGGGTCTCGC
GGTATCATTGCAGCACTGGGGCCAGATGGTAAGCCCTCCCGTATCGTAGTTATCTACACGACGGGGAGTC
AGGCAACTATGGATGAACGAAATAGACAGATCGCTGAGATAGGTGCCTCACTGATTAAGCATTGGTAACT
GTCAGACCAAGTTTACTCATATATACTTTAGATTGATTTAAAACTTCATTTTTAATTTAAAAGGATCTAG
GTGAAGATCCTTTTTGATAATCTCATGACCAAAATCCCTTAACGTGAGTTTTCGTTCCACTGAGCGTCAG
ACCCCGTAGAAAAGATCAAAGGATCTTCTTGAGATCCTTTTTTTCTGCGCGTAATCTGCTGCTTGCAAAC
AAAAAAACCACCGCTACCAGCGGTGGTTTGTTTGCCGGATCAAGAGCTACCAACTCTTTTTCCGAAGGTA
ACTGGCTTCAGCAGAGCGCAGATACCAAATACTGTCCTTCTAGTGTAGCCGTAGTTAGGCCACCACTTCA
AGAACTCTGTAGCACCGCCTACATACCTCGCTCTGCTAATCCTGTTACCAGTGGCTGCTGCCAGTGGCGA
TAAGTCGTGTCTTACCGGGTTGGACTCAAGACGATAGTTACCGGATAAGGCGCAGCGGTCGGGCTGAACG
GGGGGTTCGTGCACACAGCCCAGCTTGGAGCGAACGACCTACACCGAACTGAGATACCTACAGCGTGAGC
TATGAGAAAGCGCCACGCTTCCCGAAGGGAGAAAGGCGGACAGGTATCCGGTAAGCGGCAGGGTCGGAAC
AGGAGAGCGCACGAGGGAGCTTCCAGGGGGAAACGCCTGGTATCTTTATAGTCCTGTCGGGTTTCGCCAC
CTCTGACTTGAGCGTCGATTTTTGTGATGCTCGTCAGGGGGGCGGAGCCTATGGAAAAACGCCAGCAACG
CGGCCTTTTTACGGTTCCTGGCCTTTTGCTGGCCTTTTGCTCACATGTTCTTTCCTGCGTTATCCCCTGA
TTCTGTGGATAACCGTATTACCGCCTTTGAGTGAGCTGATACCGCTCGCCGCAGCCGAACGACCGAGCGC
AGCGAGTCAGTGAGCGAGGAAGCGGAAGAGCGCCTGATGCGGTATTTTCTCCTTACGCATCTGTGCGGTA
TTTCACACCGCATATATGGTGCACTCTCAGTACAATCTGCTCTGATGCCGCATAGTTAAGCCAGTATACA
CTCCGCTATCGCTACGTGACTGGGTCATGGCTGCGCCCCGACACCCGCCAACACCCGCTGACGCGCCCTG
ACGGGCTTGTCTGCTCCCGGCATCCGCTTACAGACAAGCTGTGACCGTCTCCGGGAGCTGCATGTGTCAG
AGGTTTTCACCGTCATCACCGAAACGCGCGAGGCAGCTGCGGTAAAGCTCATCAGCGTGGTCGTGAAGCG
ATTCACAGATGTCTGCCTGTTCATCCGCGTCCAGCTCGTTGAGTTTCTCCAGAAGCGTTAATGTCTGGCT
TCTGATAAAGCGGGCCATGTTAAGGGCGGTTTTTTCCTGTTTGGTCACTGATGCCTCCGTGTAAGGGGGA
TTTCTGTTCATGGGGGTAATGATACCGATGAAACGAGAGAGGATGCTCACGATACGGGTTACTGATGATG
AACATGCCCGGTTACTGGAACGTTGTGAGGGTAAACAACTGGCGGTATGGATGCGGCGGGACCAGAGAAA
AATCACTCAGGGTCAATGCCAGCGCTTCGTTAATACAGATGTAGGTGTTCCACAGGGTAGCCAGCAGCAT
CCTGCGATGCAGATCCGGAACATAATGGTGCAGGGCGCTGACTTCCGCGTTTCCAGACTTTACGAAACAC
GGAAACCGAAGACCATTCATGTTGTTGCTCAGGTCGCAGACGTTTTGCAGCAGCAGTCGCTTCACGTTCG
CTCGCGTATCGGTGATTCATTCTGCTAACCAGTAAGGCAACCCCGCCAGCCTAGCCGGGTCCTCAACGAC
AGGAGCACGATCATGCGCACCCGTGGCCAGGACCCAACGCTGCCCGAGATCTCGATCCCGCGAAATTAAT
ACGACTCACTATAGGGAGACCACAACGGTTTCCCTCTAGAAATAATTTTGTTTAACTTTAAGAAGGAGAT
ATACATATGATGAGCGAAACCGCCCCCCTGCCCTCTGCTTCCAGTGCTTTAGAAGATAAAGCAGCCTCTG
CCCCCGTTGTGGGCATTATCATGGGCAGCCAGTCAGACTGGGAAACCATGCGCCATGCAGACGCATTGCT
GACAGAGCTGGAAATTCCGCATGAAACCCTCATTGTTTCTGCAGATCGTACGCCAGACCGGTTGGCGGAT
TATGCGCGTACGGCAGCCGAACGCGGCCTGAATGTGATTATTGCTGGGGCCGGTGGAGCTGCACATCTGC
CGGGTATGTGTGCGGCATGGACACGCCTGCCCGTGCTGGGTGTTCCAGTAGAATCTCGCGCTCTTAAAGG
CATGGACAGCCTGCTTTCCATTGTGCAGATGCCCGGCGGCGTGCCTGTGGGCACTTTGGCTATTGGGGCA
TCCGGCGCCAAAAATGCCGCCTTGCTGGCCGCCTCCATTCTTGCACTGTATAACCCGGCCCTTGCCGCAC
GCCTTGAAACATGGCGCGCATTGCAGACGGCCTCTGTCCCCAACTCTCCCATTACCGAAGATAAATGAGA
ATTCGAGCTCCGTCGACAAGCTTGCGGCCGCACTCGAGCACCACCACCACCACCACTGAGATCCGGCTGC
TAACAAAGCCCGAAAGGAAGCTGAGTTGGCTGCTGCCACCGCTGAGCAATAACTAGCATAACCCCTTGGG
GCCTCTAAACGGGTCTTGAGGGGTTTTTTGCTGAAAGGAGGAACTATATCCGGAT
