>Addgene plasmid #71138 | pJK282 | addgene partial sequence | sequence record 133884 | T7 5'-TAATACGACTCACTATAGGG-3'
TAATTTTGTTTAACTTTAAGAAGGAGATATACATATGATGAGCGAAACCGCCCCCCTGCCCTCTGCTTCC
AGTGCTTTAGAAGATAAAGCAGCCTCTGCCCCCGTTGTGGGCATTATCATGGGCAGCCAGTCAGACTGGG
AAACCATGCGCCATGCAGACGCATTGCTGACAGAGCTGGAAATTCCGCATGAAACCCTCATTGTTTCTGC
AGATCGTACGCCAGACCGGTTGGCGGATTATGCGCGTACGGCAGCCGAACGCGGCCTGAATGTGATTATT
GCTGGGGCCGGTGGAGCTGCACATCTGCCGGGTATGTGTGCGGCATGGACACGCCTGCCCGTGCTGGGTG
TTCCAGTAGAATCTCGCGCTCTTAAAGGCATGGACAGCCTGCTTTCCATTGTGCAGATGCCCGGCGGCGT
GCCTGTGGGCACTTTGGCTATTGGGGCATCCGGCGCCAAAAATGCCGCCTTGCTGGCCGCCTCCATTCTT
GCACTGTATAACCCGGCCCTTGCCGCACGCCTTGAAACATGGCGCGCATTGCAGACGGCCTCTGTCCCCA
ACTCTCCCATTACCGAAGATAAATGAGAATTCGAGCTCCGTCGACAAGCTTGCGGCCGCACTCGAGCACC
ACCACCACCACCACTGAGATCCGGCTGCTAACAAAGCCCGAAAGGAAGCTGAGTTGGCTGCTGCCACCGC
TGAGCAATAACTAGCATAACCCCTTGGGGCCTCTAAACGGGTCTTGAGGGGTTTTTTGCTGAAAGGAGGA
ACTATATCCGGATTGGCGAATGGG
[124 nt withheld, positions 795-918]
C
[91 nt withheld, positions 920-1010]
AGGGTGATGGT
