>Addgene plasmid #71138 | pJK282 | addgene partial sequence | sequence record 133885 | T7term 5'-GCTAGTTATTGCTCAGCGG-3'
CTTTCGGGCTTTGTTAGCAGCCGGATCTCAGTGGTGGTGGTGGTGGTGCTCGAGTGCGGCCGCAAGCTTG
TCGACGGAGCTCGAATTCTCATTTATCTTCGGTAATGGGAGAGTTGGGGACAGAGGCCGTCTGCAATGCG
CGCCATGTTTCAAGGCGTGCGGCAAGGGCCGGGTTATACAGTGCAAGAATGGAGGCGGCCAGCAAGGCGG
CATTTTTGGCGCCGGATGCCCCAATAGCCAAAGTGCCCACAGGCACGCCGCCGGGCATCTGCACAATGGA
AAGCAGGCTGTCCATGCCTTTAAGAGCGCGAGATTCTACTGGAACACCCAGCACGGGCAGGCGTGTCCAT
GCCGCACACATACCCGGCAGATGTGCAGCTCCACCGGCCCCAGCAATAATCACATTCAGGCCGCGTTCGG
CTGCCGTACGCGCATAATCCGCCAACCGGTCTGGCGTACGATCTGCAGAAACAATGAGGGTTTCATGCGG
AATTTCCAGCTCTGTCAGCAATGCGTCTGCATGGCGCATGGTTTCCCAGTCTGACTGGCTGCCCATGATA
ATGCCCACAACGGGGGCAGAGGCTGCTTTATCTTCTAAAGCACTGGAAGCAGAGGGCAGGGGGGCGGTTT
CGCTCATCATATGTATATCTCCTTCTTAAAGTTAAACAAAATTATTTCTAGAGGGAAACCGTTGTGGTCT
CCCTATAGTGAGTCGTATTAATTTCGCGGGATCGAGATCTCGGGCAGCGTTGGGTCCTGGCCACGGGTGC
GCATGATCGTGCTCCTGTCGTTGAGGACCCGGCTAGGCTGGCGGGGTTGCCTTACTGGTTAGCAGAATGA
ATCACCGATACGCGAGCGAACGTGAAGCGACTGCTGCTGCAAAACGTCTGCGACCTGAGCAACAACATGA
ATGGTCTTCGGTTTCCGTGTTTCGTAAAGTCTGGAAACGCGGAAGTCAGCGCCCTGCACCATTATGTTCC
GGATCTGCATCGCAGGATGCTGCTGGCTACCCTGTGGAACACCTACATCTGTATTAACGAAGCGCTGGCA
TTGACCCTGAGTGATTTTTCTCTGGTCCCGCCGCATCCATACCGCC
